>Addgene plasmid #130514 | pTK_BsmBI_LacZ_Citrine_Nanotag_4 | depositor full sequence | sequence record 249891 | pTK_BsmBI_LacZ_Citrine_Nanotag_4 sequence 4942 bps
AATAAAATATCTTTATTTTCATTACATCTGTGTGTTGGTTTTTTGTGTGAATCGATAGTACTAACATACG
CTCTCCATCAAAACAAAACGAAACAAAACAAACTAGCAAAATAGGCTGTCCCCAGTGCAAGTGCAGGTGC
CAGAACATTTCTCTATCGATAGGTACCGAGCTCGAGTTGCCAGGGAGACGGGCGCCGCTACAGGGCGCGT
CCCATTCGCCATTCAGGCTGCGCAACTGTTGGGAAGGGCGATCGGTGCGGGCCTCTTCGCTATTACGCCA
GCTGGCGAAAGGGGGATGTGCTGCAAGGCGATTAAGTTGGGTAACGCCAGGGTTTTCCCAGTCACGACGT
TGTAAAACGACGGCCAGTGAGCGCGCGTAATACGACTCACTATAGGGCGAATTGGGTACCGGGCCCCCCC
TCGAGGTCCTCCAGCTTTTGTTCCCTTTAGTGAGGGTTAATTGCGCGCTTGGCGTAATCATGGTCATAGC
TGTTTCCTGTGTGAAATTGTTATCCGCTCACAATTCCACACAACATACGAGCCGGAAGCATAAAGTGTAA
AGCCTGGGGTGCCTAATGAGTGAGCTAACTCACATTAATTGCGTTGCGCTCACTGCCCGCTTTCCACCGG
TCGTCTCCTGTTGGCTAGCCCGGGCTCGAGATCTGCGATCTAAGTAAGCTTGCTGCTTCATCCCCGTGGC
CCGTTGCTCGCGTTTGCTGGCGGTGTCCCCGGAAGAAATATATTTGCATGTCTTTAGTTCTATGATGACA
CAAACCCCGCCCAGCGTCTTGTCATTGGCGAATTCGAACACGCAGATGCAGTCGGGGCGGCGCGGTCCCA
GGTCCACTTCGCATATTAAGGTGACGCGTGTGGCCTCGAACACCGAGCGACCCTGCAGCGACCCGCTTAA
CAGCGTCAACAGCGTGCCGCAGATCCCAAGCTTGCGGCCGCTTAAGCTGCAGAAGTTGGTCGTGAGGCAC
TGGGCAGGTAAGTATCAAGGTTACAAGACAGGTTTAAGGAGACCAATAGAAACTGGGCTTGTCGAGACAG
AGAAGACTCTTGCGTTTCTGATAGGCACCTATTGGTCTTACTGACATCCACTTTGCCTTTCTCTCCACAG
GTGTCCACTCCCAGGTTCAATACAGCTCTTAAGCGGCCGCAAGCTAGCTTGCCGCCACCATGGTGAGCAA
GGGCGAGGAGCTGTTCACCGGGGTGGTGCCCATCCTGGTCGAGCTGGACGGCGACGTAAACGGCCACAAG
TTCAGCGTGTCCGGCGAGGGCGAGGGCGATGCCACCTACGGCAAGCTGACCCTGAAGTTCATCTGCACCA
CCGGCAAGCTGCCCGTGCCCTGGCCCACCCTCGTGACCACCTTCGGCTACGGCCTGATGTGCTTCGCCCG
CTACCCCGACCACATGAAGCAGCACGACTTCTTCAAGTCCGCCATGCCCGAAGGCTACGTCCAGGAGCGC
ACCATCTTCTTCAAGGACGACGGCAACTACAAGACCCGCGCCGAGGTGAAGTTCGAGGGCGACACCCTGG
TGAACCGCATCGAGCTGAAGGGCATCGACTTCAAGGAGGACGGCAACATCCTGGGGCACAAGCTGGAGTA
CAACTACAACAGCCACAACGTCTATATCATGGCCGACAAGCAGAAGAACGGCATCAAGGTGAACTTCAAG
ATCCGCCACAACATCGAGGACGGCAGCGTGCAGCTCGCCGACCACTACCAGCAGAACACCCCCATCGGCG
ACGGCCCCGTGCTGCTGCCCGACAACCACTACCTGAGCTACCAGTCCGCCCTGAGCAAAGACCCCAACGA
GAAGCGCGATCACATGGTCCTGCTGGAGTTCGTGACCGCCGCCGGGATCACTCTCGGCATGGACGAGCTG
TACAAGTGAGCCTCTAGACTCCCTCAGCGGCGCGCCTGGATCTGCCGACAACCAGGTTCGAGCAAGGACG
CAGGTTGTGTTGCCGGTAAGTCGACAATCGAGCTTGTGATCGGTCCTTGAAGCCAGATCTCACGTGTCTA
GAGTCGGGGCGGCCGGCCGCTTCGAGCAGACATGATAAGATACATTGATGAGTTTGGACAAACCACAACT
AGAATGCAGTGAAAAAAATGCTTTATTTGTGAAATTTGTGATGCTATTGCTTTATTTGTAACCATTATAA
GCTGCAATAAACAAGTTAACAACAACAATTGCATTCATTTTATGTTTCAGGTTCAGGGGGAGGTGTGGGA
GGTTTTTTAAAGCAAGTAAAACCTCTACAAATGTGGTAAAATCGATAAGGATCCGTCGACCGATGCCCTT
GAGAGCCTTCAACCCAGTCAGCTCCTTCCGGTGGGCGCGGGGCATGACTATCGTCGCCGCACTTATGACT
GTCTTCTTTATCATGCAACTCGTAGGACAGGTGCCGGCAGCGCTCTTCCGCTTCCTCGCTCACTGACTCG
CTGCGCTCGGTCGTTCGGCTGCGGCGAGCGGTATCAGCTCACTCAAAGGCGGTAATACGGTTATCCACAG
AATCAGGGGATAACGCAGGAAAGAACATGTGAGCAAAAGGCCAGCAAAAGGCCAGGAACCGTAAAAAGGC
CGCGTTGCTGGCGTTTTTCCATAGGCTCCGCCCCCCTGACGAGCATCACAAAAATCGACGCTCAAGTCAG
AGGTGGCGAAACCCGACAGGACTATAAAGATACCAGGCGTTTCCCCCTGGAAGCTCCCTCGTGCGCTCTC
CTGTTCCGACCCTGCCGCTTACCGGATACCTGTCCGCCTTTCTCCCTTCGGGAAGCGTGGCGCTTTCTCA
ATGCTCACGCTGTAGGTATCTCAGTTCGGTGTAGGTCGTTCGCTCCAAGCTGGGCTGTGTGCACGAACCC
CCCGTTCAGCCCGACCGCTGCGCCTTATCCGGTAACTATCGTCTTGAGTCCAACCCGGTAAGACACGACT
TATCGCCACTGGCAGCAGCCACTGGTAACAGGATTAGCAGAGCGAGGTATGTAGGCGGTGCTACAGAGTT
CTTGAAGTGGTGGCCTAACTACGGCTACACTAGAAGGACAGTATTTGGTATCTGCGCTCTGCTGAAGCCA
GTTACCTTCGGAAAAAGAGTTGGTAGCTCTTGATCCGGCAAACAAACCACCGCTGGTAGCGGTGGTTTTT
TTGTTTGCAAGCAGCAGATTACGCGCAGAAAAAAAGGATCTCAAGAAGATCCTTTGATCTTTTCTACGGG
GTCTGACGCTCAGTGGAACGAAAACTCACGTTAAGGGATTTTGGTCATGAGATTATCAAAAAGGATCTTC
ACCTAGATCCTTTTAAATTAAAAATGAAGTTTTAAATCAATCTAAAGTATATATGAGTAAACTTGGTCTG
ACAGTTACCAATGCTTAATCAGTGAGGCACCTATCTCAGCGATCTGTCTATTTCGTTCATCCATAGTTGC
CTGACTCCCCGTCGTGTAGATAACTACGATACGGGAGGGCTTACCATCTGGCCCCAGTGCTGCAATGATA
CCGCGAGACCCACGCTCACCGGCTCCAGATTTATCAGCAATAAACCAGCCAGCCGGAAGGGCCGAGCGCA
GAAGTGGTCCTGCAACTTTATCCGCCTCCATCCAGTCTATTAATTGTTGCCGGGAAGCTAGAGTAAGTAG
TTCGCCAGTTAATAGTTTGCGCAACGTTGTTGCCATTGCTACAGGCATCGTGGTGTCACGCTCGTCGTTT
GGTATGGCTTCATTCAGCTCCGGTTCCCAACGATCAAGGCGAGTTACATGATCCCCCATGTTGTGCAAAA
AAGCGGTTAGCTCCTTCGGTCCTCCGATCGTTGTCAGAAGTAAGTTGGCCGCAGTGTTATCACTCATGGT
TATGGCAGCACTGCATAATTCTCTTACTGTCATGCCATCCGTAAGATGCTTTTCTGTGACTGGTGAGTAC
TCAACCAAGTCATTCTGAGAATAGTGTATGCGGCGACCGAGTTGCTCTTGCCCGGCGTCAATACGGGATA
ATACCGCGCCACATAGCAGAACTTTAAAAGTGCTCATCATTGGAAAACGTTCTTCGGGGCGAAAACTCTC
AAGGATCTTACCGCTGTTGAGATCCAGTTCGATGTAACCCACTCGTGCACCCAACTGATCTTCAGCATCT
TTTACTTTCACCAGCGTTTCTGGGTGAGCAAAAACAGGAAGGCAAAATGCCGCAAAAAAGGGAATAAGGG
CGACACGGAAATGTTGAATACTCATACTCTTCCTTTTTCAATATTATTGAAGCATTTATCAGGGTTATTG
TCTCATGAGCGGATACATATTTGAATGTATTTAGAAAAATAAACAAATAGGGGTTCCGCGCACATTTCCC
CGAAAAGTGCCACCTG
[124 nt withheld, positions 4357-4480]
C
[91 nt withheld, positions 4482-4572]
A
[49 nt withheld, positions 4574-4622]
CCTTTGACGTTGGAGTCCACGTTCTTT
[37 nt withheld, positions 4650-4686]
ACCCTATCTCGGTCTATTCTTTTGATTTATAAGGGATTTTGCCGATTTCGGCCTATTGGTTAAAAAATGA
GCTGATTTAACAAAAATTTAACGCGAATTTTAACAAAATATTAACGCTTACAATTTGCCATTCGCCATTC
AGGCTGCGCAACTGTTGGGAAGGGCGATCGGTGCGGGCCTCTTCGCTATTACGCCAGCCCAAGCTACCAT
GATAAGTAAGTAATATTAAGGTACGGGAGGTACTTGGAGCGGCCGC
Features (pLannotate 1.2.2; 21 found; start..end, strand, type, name):
      1..49      +  polyA_signal   poly(A) signal: synthetic polyadenylation signal
     63..154     +  misc_feature   pause site: RNA polymerase II transcriptional pause signal from the human α2 globin gene
    192..210     -  rep_origin     f1 ori (fragment): f1 bacteriophage origin of replication; arrow indicates direction of (+) strand synthesis
    215..370     -  CDS            lacZα (fragment): LacZα fragment of β-galactosidase; lacZ fragment
    378..396     +  promoter       T7 promoter: promoter for bacteriophage T7 RNA polymerase
    405..428     -  misc_feature   MCS (fragment): pBluescript multiple cloning site
    444..462     -  promoter       T3 promoter: promoter for bacteriophage T3 RNA polymerase
    507..523     -  protein_bind   lac operator: The lac repressor binds to the lac operator to inhibit transcription in E. coli. This inhibition can be relieved by adding lactose or isopropyl-β-D-thiogalactopyranoside (IPTG). lac repressor encoded by lacI
    531..561     -  promoter       lac promoter: promoter for the E. coli lac operon
    576..597     -  protein_bind   CAP binding site: CAP binding activates transcription in the presence of cAMP. E. coli catabolite activator protein
    765..910     +  promoter       HSV TK promoter: herpes simplex virus thymidine kinase promoter
    988..1120    +  intron         chimeric intron: chimera between introns from human β-globin and immunoglobulin heavy chain genes
   1180..1896    +  CDS            Citrine: Citrine is a basic (constitutively fluorescent) yellow fluorescent protein published in 2001, derived from Aequorea victoria. It has moderate acid sensitivity.
   2066..2187    -  polyA_signal   SV40 poly(A) signal: SV40 polyadenylation signal
   2210..2278    -  CDS            large T antigen (fragment): large T antigen from SV40 (simian virus 40)
   2294..2426    +  CDS            TcR (fragment): tetracycline efflux protein; tet; confers resistance to tetracycline
   2606..3194    -  rep_origin     ori: high-copy-number ColE1/pMB1/pBR322/pUC origin of replication
   3365..4225    -  CDS            AmpR: β-lactamase; bla; confers resistance to ampicillin, carbenicillin, and related antibiotics
   4226..4330    -  promoter       AmpR promoter: bla
   4357..4785    +  rep_origin     f1 ori (sequence partly withheld): f1 bacteriophage origin of replication; arrow indicates direction of (+) strand synthesis
   4817..4884    -  CDS            lacZα (fragment): LacZα fragment of β-galactosidase; lacZ fragment
