>Addgene plasmid #130514 | pTK_BsmBI_LacZ_Citrine_Nanotag_4 | addgene full sequence | sequence record 257555 | Addgene NGS Result
TTTCCCAGTCACGACGTTGTAAAACGACGGCCAGTGAGCGCGCGTAATACGACTCACTATAGGGCGAATT
GGGTACCGGGCCCCCCCTCGAGGTCCTCCAGCTTTTGTTCCCTTTAGTGAGGGTTAATTGCGCGCTTGGC
GTAATCATGGTCATAGCTGTTTCCTGTGTGAAATTGTTATCCGCTCACAATTCCACACAACATACGAGCC
GGAAGCATAAAGTGTAAAGCCTGGGGTGCCTAATGAGTGAGCTAACTCACATTAATTGCGTTGCGCTCAC
TGCCCGCTTTCCACCGGTCGTCTCCTGTTGGCTAGCCCGGGCTCGAGATCTGCGATCTAAGTAAGCTTGC
TGCTTCATCCCCGTGGCCCGTTGCTCGCGTTTGCTGGCGGTGTCCCCGGAAGAAATATATTTGCATGTCT
TTAGTTCTATGATGACACAAACCCCGCCCAGCGTCTTGTCATTGGCGAATTCGAACACGCAGATGCAGTC
GGGGCGGCGCGGTCCCAGGTCCACTTCGCATATTAAGGTGACGCGTGTGGCCTCGAACACCGAGCGACCC
TGCAGCGACCCGCTTAACAGCGTCAACAGCGTGCCGCAGATCCCAAGCTTGCGGCCGCTTAAGCTGCAGA
AGTTGGTCGTGAGGCACTGGGCAGGTAAGTATCAAGGTTACAAGACAGGTTTAAGGAGACCAATAGAAAC
TGGGCTTGTCGAGACAGAGAAGACTCTTGCGTTTCTGATAGGCACCTATTGGTCTTACTGACATCCACTT
TGCCTTTCTCTCCACAGGTGTCCACTCCCAGGTTCAATACAGCTCTTAAGCGGCCGCAAGCTAGCTTGCC
GCCACCATGGTGAGCAAGGGCGAGGAGCTGTTCACCGGGGTGGTGCCCATCCTGGTCGAGCTGGACGGCG
ACGTAAACGGCCACAAGTTCAGCGTGTCCGGCGAGGGCGAGGGCGATGCCACCTACGGCAAGCTGACCCT
GAAGTTCATCTGCACCACCGGCAAGCTGCCCGTGCCCTGGCCCACCCTCGTGACCACCTTCGGCTACGGC
CTGATGTGCTTCGCCCGCTACCCCGACCACATGAAGCAGCACGACTTCTTCAAGTCCGCCATGCCCGAAG
GCTACGTCCAGGAGCGCACCATCTTCTTCAAGGACGACGGCAACTACAAGACCCGCGCCGAGGTGAAGTT
CGAGGGCGACACCCTGGTGAACCGCATCGAGCTGAAGGGCATCGACTTCAAGGAGGACGGCAACATCCTG
GGGCACAAGCTGGAGTACAACTACAACAGCCACAACGTCTATATCATGGCCGACAAGCAGAAGAACGGCA
TCAAGGTGAACTTCAAGATCCGCCACAACATCGAGGACGGCAGCGTGCAGCTCGCCGACCACTACCAGCA
GAACACCCCCATCGGCGACGGCCCCGTGCTGCTGCCCGACAACCACTACCTGAGCTACCAGTCCGCCCTG
AGCAAAGACCCCAACGAGAAGCGCGATCACATGGTCCTGCTGGAGTTCGTGACCGCCGCCGGGATCACTC
TCGGCATGGACGAGCTGTACAAGTGAGCCTCTAGACTCCCTCAGCGGCGCGCCTGGATCTGCCGACAACC
AGGTTCGAGCAAGGACGCAGGTTGTGTTGCCGGTAAGTCGACAATCGAGCTTGTGATCGGTCCTTGAAGC
CAGATCTCACGTGTCTAGAGTCGGGGCGGCCGGCCGCTTCGAGCAGACATGATAAGATACATTGATGAGT
TTGGACAAACCACAACTAGAATGCAGTGAAAAAAATGCTTTATTTGTGAAATTTGTGATGCTATTGCTTT
ATTTGTAACCATTATAAGCTGCAATAAACAAGTTAACAACAACAATTGCATTCATTTTATGTTTCAGGTT
CAGGGGGAGGTGTGGGAGGTTTTTTAAAGCAAGTAAAACCTCTACAAATGTGGTAAAATCGATAAGGATC
CGTCGACCGATGCCCTTGAGAGCCTTCAACCCAGTCAGCTCCTTCCGGTGGGCGCGGGGCATGACTATCG
TCGCCGCACTTATGACTGTCTTCTTTATCATGCAACTCGTAGGACAGGTGCCGGCAGCGCTCTTCCGCTT
CCTCGCTCACTGACTCGCTGCGCTCGGTCGTTCGGCTGCGGCGAGCGGTATCAGCTCACTCAAAGGCGGT
AATACGGTTATCCACAGAATCAGGGGATAACGCAGGAAAGAACATGTGAGCAAAAGGCCAGCAAAAGGCC
AGGAACCGTAAAAAGGCCGCGTTGCTGGCGTTTTTCCATAGGCTCCGCCCCCCTGACGAGCATCACAAAA
ATCGACGCTCAAGTCAGAGGTGGCGAAACCCGACAGGACTATAAAGATACCAGGCGTTTCCCCCTGGAAG
CTCCCTCGTGCGCTCTCCTGTTCCGACCCTGCCGCTTACCGGATACCTGTCCGCCTTTCTCCCTTCGGGA
AGCGTGGCGCTTTCTCATAGCTCACGCTGTAGGTATCTCAGTTCGGTGTAGGTCGTTCGCTCCAAGCTGG
GCTGTGTGCACGAACCCCCCGTTCAGCCCGACCGCTGCGCCTTATCCGGTAACTATCGTCTTGAGTCCAA
CCCGGTAAGACACGACTTATCGCCACTGGCAGCAGCCACTGGTAACAGGATTAGCAGAGCGAGGTATGTA
GGCGGTGCTACAGAGTTCTTGAAGTGGTGGCCTAACTACGGCTACACTAGAAGAACAGTATTTGGTATCT
GCGCTCTGCTGAAGCCAGTTACCTTCGGAAAAAGAGTTGGTAGCTCTTGATCCGGCAAACAAACCACCGC
TGGTAGCGGTGGTTTTTTTGTTTGCAAGCAGCAGATTACGCGCAGAAAAAAAGGATCTCAAGAAGATCCT
TTGATCTTTTCTACGGGGTCTGACGCTCAGTGGAACGAAAACTCACGTTAAGGGATTTTGGTCATGAGAT
TATCAAAAAGGATCTTCACCTAGATCCTTTTAAATTAAAAATGAAGTTTTAAATCAATCTAAAGTATATA
TGAGTAAACTTGGTCTGACAGTTACCAATGCTTAATCAGTGAGGCACCTATCTCAGCGATCTGTCTATTT
CGTTCATCCATAGTTGCCTGACTCCCCGTCGTGTAGATAACTACGATACGGGAGGGCTTACCATCTGGCC
CCAGTGCTGCAATGATACCGCGAGACCCACGCTCACCGGCTCCAGATTTATCAGCAATAAACCAGCCAGC
CGGAAGGGCCGAGCGCAGAAGTGGTCCTGCAACTTTATCCGCCTCCATCCAGTCTATTAATTGTTGCCGG
GAAGCTAGAGTAAGTAGTTCGCCAGTTAATAGTTTGCGCAACGTTGTTGCCATTGCTACAGGCATCGTGG
TGTCACGCTCGTCGTTTGGTATGGCTTCATTCAGCTCCGGTTCCCAACGATCAAGGCGAGTTACATGATC
CCCCATGTTGTGCAAAAAAGCGGTTAGCTCCTTCGGTCCTCCGATCGTTGTCAGAAGTAAGTTGGCCGCA
GTGTTATCACTCATGGTTATGGCAGCACTGCATAATTCTCTTACTGTCATGCCATCCGTAAGATGCTTTT
CTGTGACTGGTGAGTACTCAACCAAGTCATTCTGAGAATAGTGTATGCGGCGACCGAGTTGCTCTTGCCC
GGCGTCAATACGGGATAATACCGCGCCACATAGCAGAACTTTAAAAGTGCTCATCATTGGAAAACGTTCT
TCGGGGCGAAAACTCTCAAGGATCTTACCGCTGTTGAGATCCAGTTCGATGTAACCCACTCGTGCACCCA
ACTGATCTTCAGCATCTTTTACTTTCACCAGCGTTTCTGGGTGAGCAAAAACAGGAAGGCAAAATGCCGC
AAAAAAGGGAATAAGGGCGACACGGAAATGTTGAATACTCATACTCTTCCTTTTTCAATATTATTGAAGC
ATTTATCAGGGTTATTGTCTCATGAGCGGATACATATTTGAATGTATTTAGAAAAATAAACAAATAGGGG
TTCCGCGCACATTTCCCCGAAAAGTGCCACCTG
[124 nt withheld, positions 4024-4147]
C
[91 nt withheld, positions 4149-4239]
A
[49 nt withheld, positions 4241-4289]
CCTTTGACGTTGGAGTCCACGTTCTTT
[37 nt withheld, positions 4317-4353]
ACCCTATCTCGGTCTATTCTTTTGATTTATAAGGGATTTTGCCGATTTCGGCCTATTGGTTAAAAAATGA
GCTGATTTAACAAAAATTTAACGCGAATTTTAACAAAATATTAACGCTTACAATTTGCCATTCGCCATTC
AGGCTGCGCAACTGTTGGGAAGGGCGATCGGTGCGGGCCTCTTCGCTATTACGCCAGCCCAAGCTACCAT
GATAAGTAAGTAATATTAAGGTACGGGAGGTACTTGGAGCGGCCGCAATAAAATATCTTTATTTTCATTA
CATCTGTGTGTTGGTTTTTTGTGTGAATCGATAGTACTAACATACGCTCTCCATCAAAACAAAACGAAAC
AAAACAAACTAGCAAAATAGGCTGTCCCCAGTGCAAGTGCAGGTGCCAGAACATTTCTCTATCGATAGGT
ACCGAGCTCGAGTTGCCAGGGAGACGGGCGCCGCTACAGGGCGCGTCCCATTCGCCATTCAGGCTGCGCA
ACTGTTGGGAAGGGCGATCGGTGCGGGCCTCTTCGCTATTACGCCAGCTGGCGAAAGGGGGATGTGCTGC
AAGGCGATTAAGTTGGGTAACGCCAGGGT
Features (pLannotate 1.2.2; 21 found; start..end, strand, type, name):
     45..63      +  promoter       T7 promoter: promoter for bacteriophage T7 RNA polymerase
     72..95      -  misc_feature   MCS (fragment): pBluescript multiple cloning site
    111..129     -  promoter       T3 promoter: promoter for bacteriophage T3 RNA polymerase
    174..190     -  protein_bind   lac operator: The lac repressor binds to the lac operator to inhibit transcription in E. coli. This inhibition can be relieved by adding lactose or isopropyl-β-D-thiogalactopyranoside (IPTG). lac repressor encoded by lacI
    198..228     -  promoter       lac promoter: promoter for the E. coli lac operon
    243..264     -  protein_bind   CAP binding site: CAP binding activates transcription in the presence of cAMP. E. coli catabolite activator protein
    432..577     +  promoter       HSV TK promoter: herpes simplex virus thymidine kinase promoter
    655..787     +  intron         chimeric intron: chimera between introns from human β-globin and immunoglobulin heavy chain genes
    847..1563    +  CDS            Citrine: Citrine is a basic (constitutively fluorescent) yellow fluorescent protein published in 2001, derived from Aequorea victoria. It has moderate acid sensitivity.
   1733..1854    -  polyA_signal   SV40 poly(A) signal: SV40 polyadenylation signal
   1877..1945    -  CDS            large T antigen (fragment): large T antigen from SV40 (simian virus 40)
   1961..2093    +  CDS            TcR (fragment): tetracycline efflux protein; tet; confers resistance to tetracycline
   2273..2861    -  rep_origin     ori: high-copy-number ColE1/pMB1/pBR322/pUC origin of replication
   3032..3892    -  CDS            AmpR: β-lactamase; bla; confers resistance to ampicillin, carbenicillin, and related antibiotics
   3893..3997    -  promoter       AmpR promoter: bla
   4024..4452    +  rep_origin     f1 ori (sequence partly withheld): f1 bacteriophage origin of replication; arrow indicates direction of (+) strand synthesis
   4484..4551    -  CDS            lacZα (fragment): LacZα fragment of β-galactosidase; lacZ fragment
   4610..4658    +  polyA_signal   poly(A) signal: synthetic polyadenylation signal
   4672..4763    +  misc_feature   pause site: RNA polymerase II transcriptional pause signal from the human α2 globin gene
   4801..4819    -  rep_origin     f1 ori (fragment): f1 bacteriophage origin of replication; arrow indicates direction of (+) strand synthesis
   4824..37      -  CDS            lacZα (fragment) (across the origin): LacZα fragment of β-galactosidase; lacZ fragment
