[The description below was written by a language model from this plasmid's Addgene catalogue record and pLannotate feature annotations shown in this document.]
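Description:
pTK_BsmBI_LacZ_Citrine_Nanotag_4 is a 4,942 bp enhancer-testing reporter plasmid built on the pTK_BsmBI backbone. It is propagated in E. coli under ampicillin selection (β-lactamase with its own promoter) from a ColE1/pUC-type origin. The catalogue lists it as low copy, although the annotation tool labels that origin class as high copy. An f1 origin is also present, along with short remnants of tetracycline resistance, SV40 large T antigen and lacZα sequences that appear to be backbone carry-over. The NGS-derived and depositor sequences are the same length and carry the same 21 features in the same order, differing only in the numbering start point.

The reporter unit consists of the herpes simplex virus thymidine kinase minimal promoter, a chimeric β-globin/immunoglobulin intron, the yellow fluorescent protein Citrine and, downstream, an SV40 polyadenylation signal that is annotated on the opposite strand. Immediately upstream of the TK promoter sits a small bacterial lacZα cassette (lac promoter, operator and CAP site, with T7 and T3 promoters and a pBluescript MCS fragment), which corresponds to the 276 bp LacZ insert in the record. The vector name suggests this cassette is a stuffer released by BsmBI digestion and replaced with a candidate enhancer, which would allow blue/white screening of recombinants, though the record does not spell out the cloning scheme. A synthetic poly(A) signal and an RNA polymerase II pause site lie upstream of the cloning region and would insulate the reporter from read-through transcription originating in the backbone.

Because the minimal promoter is weak on its own, Citrine expression reports the activity of the inserted enhancer. The "Nanotag_4" designation implies a distinguishing sequence tag in one member of a numbered series, but no feature is annotated for it and its position and nature are not stated. The associated work concerns neural crest gene regulatory networks in vivo.
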