Addgene plasmid #130514: pTK_BsmBI_LacZ_Citrine_Nanotag_4
Purpose: Enhancer cloning nanotag reporter vector
Depositing lab: Tatjana Sauka-Spengler. Depositing organization: University of Oxford. Publication: Reconstruction of the Global Neural Crest Gene Regulatory Network In Vivo. Williams RM, Candido-Ferreira I, Repapi E, Gavriouchkina D, Senanayake U, Ling ITC, Telenius J, Taylor S, Hughes J, Sauka-Spengler T. Dev Cell. 2019 Oct 21;51(2):255-276.e7. doi: 10.1016/j.devcel.2019.10.003. PubMed 31639368.
Backbone
  Vector backbone: pTK_BsmBI
  Backbone size w/o insert (bp): 4670
  Vector type: Enhancer cloning nanotag reporter vector
Growth in bacteria
  Bacterial resistance: Ampicillin, 100 μg/mL
  Growth temperature: 37°C
  Growth strain: DH5alpha
  Copy number: Low Copy
Gene/Insert
  Gene/Insert name: LacZ
  Insert size (bp): 276
  Promoter: thymidine kinase minimal promoter
  Cloning method: Restriction Enzyme; 5′ cloning site Unknown (unknown if destroyed)
  Sequencing primers: 5′ pTK forward CTAGCAAAATAGGCTGTCCC; 3′ pTK reverse ATATTTCTTCCGGGGACACC
Terms and licenses: Academic/Nonprofit Terms; Industry Terms: Not Available to Industry
How to cite: pTK_BsmBI_LacZ_Citrine_Nanotag_4 was a gift from Tatjana Sauka-Spengler (Addgene plasmid # 130514 ; http://n2t.net/addgene:130514 ; RRID:Addgene_130514)
